>Addgene plasmid #53932 | SH3BGR_pCSdest | addgene partial sequence | sequence record 95397 | EBV-rev 5'-GTGGTTTGTCCAAACTCATC-3'
TACGACTCACTATAGTTCTAGAGGCTCGAGAGGATCACCACTTTGTACAAGAAAGCTGGGTTCTAGGAAT
CTTCGTCTTCTCCAGGCTCTTCTCCTTCTGCAGTTTCTTCCTCCTCCTCGGCTTCCCCTTCCGCACCCTC
CATGGCTATTTCTTCCGTCTCTTCTGTGGCTGTCTCTCCTTCTTCTTCATTCTTCTCCTGGGCTTCAGGG
AGGTTGCCCACATCTTCACTGCCCTCTTTTTGTGCCTCAGTTTCTCCACCTTCTTCAGCCTTCTCTGATC
CCTTTGAGTCTGGAGGAGGAGCCAAACCAAGGAAGGAATAAATAATATTCTCTTCTTTTGCAGAGAAGAA
AGAGTCAAAATCCCCACAGTACTGCTCCTCATTGAAGATCTGGGGAGGCAAAGGAATCCCATTTTGAGGT
TTTTTCTCTCCAGGAACATTCTCTCTCATGGTGCCTGCTTTTTTGTACAAACTTGTGATCCTTGAATTCG
AATCGATGGGATCCTGCAAAAAGAACAAGTAGCTTGTATTCTATAGTGTCACCTAAATCAAGCTTGCTCC
GACGTCCCCAGGCAGAATGGCGGTTCCCTAAACGAGCATTGCTTATATAGACCTCCCATTAGGCACGCCT
ACCGCCCATTTACGTCAATGGAACGCCCATTTGCGTCATTGCCCCTCCCCATTGACGTCAATGGGGATGT
ACTTGGCAGCCATCGCGGGCCATTTACCGCCATTGACGTCAATGGGAGTACTGCCAATGTACCCTGGCGT
ACTTCCAATAGTAATGTACTTGCCAAGTTACTATTAATAGATATTGATGTACTGCCAAGT
