[The description below was written by a language model from this plasmid's Addgene catalogue record.]
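Description:
SH3BGR_pCSdest is an expression clone in which the human SH3BGR coding sequence (also known as 21-GARP) has been transferred by Gateway recombination into pCSDest, a Gateway destination version of the pCS2-type vector family. The backbone is about 4.1 kb without insert and is catalogued as a mammalian expression vector. It is maintained in E. coli as a high-copy plasmid under ampicillin selection. The insert is recorded as 387 bp, and the depositor's note ties it to a specific human RefSeq transcript. No epitope tags, fusion partners or reporters are listed for it.

The record lists two promoters upstream of the insert, CMV and SP6, which give the construct a dual use. The CMV promoter drives constitutive transcription by RNA polymerase II when the DNA is introduced into vertebrate cells. The SP6 phage promoter allows the same open reading frame to be transcribed in vitro to produce synthetic mRNA. Because the clone was made by Gateway cloning, the insert is expected to be flanked by recombination scar (att) sites, although no feature table is provided to confirm these or other elements such as the polyadenylation signal.

The associated publication describes a survey of human chromosome 21 genes for their effects on early zebrafish development, and SH3BGR is one of the genes in that collection. The record therefore supports use of the construct for overexpressing this chromosome 21 gene, most plausibly through SP6-derived mRNA delivered to embryos, to examine the developmental consequences of increased gene dosage. Direct CMV-driven expression in cultured cells is an alternative use.
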