Addgene plasmid #53932: SH3BGR_pCSdest
Depositing lab: Roger Reeves. Depositing organization: Johns Hopkins University and School of Medicine. Publication: Survey of Human Chromosome 21 Gene Expression Effects on Early Development in Danio rerio. Edie S, Zaghloul NA, Leitch CC, Klinedinst DK, Lebron J, Thole JF, McCallion AS, Katsanis N, Reeves RH. G3 (Bethesda). 2018 Jul 2;8(7):2215-2223. doi: 10.1534/g3.118.200144. PubMed 29760202.
Backbone
  Vector backbone: pCSDest
  Backbone manufacturer: Lawson Lab (Addgene Plasmid 22423)
  Backbone size w/o insert (bp): 4095
  Vector type: Mammalian Expression
Growth in bacteria
  Bacterial resistance: Ampicillin, 100 μg/mL
  Growth temperature: 37°C
  Growth strain: Top10
  Copy number: High Copy
Gene/Insert
  Gene/Insert name: SH3BGR
  Species: H. sapiens (human)
  Insert size (bp): 387
  Entrez Gene: SH3BGR (a.k.a. 21-GARP)
  Promoter: SP6 and CMV
  Cloning method: Gateway Cloning
  Sequencing primers: 5′ CMV-F; 3′ EBV-Rev
Terms and licenses: Academic/Nonprofit Terms; Industry Terms
Depositor comments: NM_001001713
How to cite: SH3BGR_pCSdest was a gift from Roger Reeves (Addgene plasmid # 53932 ; http://n2t.net/addgene:53932 ; RRID:Addgene_53932)
